Addgene plasmid #181992: H2B-CoilE-mEm
Purpose: CoilE genetically encoded tag on H2B-mEmerald, to be used with CoilR labeled with a reporter
Depositing lab: Kimberly Beatty. Publication: VIPER is a genetically encoded peptide tag for fluorescence and electron microscopy. Doh JK, White JD, Zane HK, Chang YH, Lopez CS, Enns CA, Beatty KE. Proc Natl Acad Sci U S A. 2018 Dec 18;115(51):12961-12966. doi: 10.1073/pnas.1808626115. Epub 2018 Dec 5. PubMed 30518560.
Backbone
  Vector backbone: mEmerald-H2B-6
  Backbone manufacturer: Addgene
  Backbone size w/o insert (bp): 5863
  Vector type: Mammalian Expression
  Selectable markers: Neomycin (select with G418)
Growth in bacteria
  Bacterial resistance: Kanamycin, 50 μg/mL
  Growth temperature: 37°C
  Growth strain: DH5alpha
  Copy number: High Copy
Gene/Insert
  Gene/Insert name: H2B-CoilE-mEm
  Species: H. sapiens (human)
  Tag / fusion protein: mEmerald (C terminal on backbone)
  Cloning method: Gibson Cloning
  Sequencing primers: 5′ CMV-F; 3′ SV40pA-R
Terms and licenses: Academic/Nonprofit Terms; Industry Terms: Not Available to Industry
How to cite: H2B-CoilE-mEm was a gift from Kimberly Beatty (Addgene plasmid # 181992 ; http://n2t.net/addgene:181992 ; RRID:Addgene_181992)
