[The description below was written by a language model from this plasmid's Addgene catalogue record and pLannotate feature annotations shown in this document.]
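Description:
H2B-CoilE-mEm is a mammalian expression plasmid built on the mEmerald-H2B-6 backbone, an N1-style fluorescent protein vector. It is propagated in E. coli from a high-copy ColE1/pUC-type origin and also carries an f1 phage origin. A single Tn5 aminoglycoside phosphotransferase gene (NeoR/KanR) serves both hosts. It is driven by a bacterial bla promoter for kanamycin selection and by the SV40 enhancer/early promoter for G418 selection of transfected mammalian cells, and it is terminated by the HSV TK polyadenylation signal. The short "ble", bGH poly(A) and large T antigen fragments in the automated annotation are probably incidental partial matches rather than functional parts. The sequenced record is 5,256 nt, which is smaller than the backbone size listed in the catalogue entry; the record does not explain this discrepancy.

The expression cassette uses the human CMV immediate-early enhancer and promoter to drive a fusion of human histone H2B (HIST1H2BJ) to mEmerald, a bright monomeric GFP variant, followed by the SV40 poly(A) signal. The CoilE peptide tag, inserted by Gibson cloning, is not annotated in the feature table. An unannotated gap of about 170 bp between the H2B and mEmerald coding regions is consistent with the tag and linker sitting between the two, as the construct name suggests.

CoilE is one half of the VIPER coiled-coil tagging system. It pairs with a complementary CoilR peptide bearing a reporter, so the tagged protein can be labelled for fluorescence or electron microscopy. In this construct H2B directs the fusion to chromatin, and mEmerald gives an independent green nuclear signal. That signal can be compared with CoilR labelling to check its specificity and localisation.
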