Features (pLannotate 1.2.2; 15 found; start..end, strand, type, name):
     85..879     +  CDS            NeoR/KanR: aminoglycoside phosphotransferase from Tn5; aph(3')-II (or nptII); confers resistance to neomycin, kanamycin, and G418 (Geneticin®)
    900..1052    +  CDS            ble (fragment): BLE_KLEPN - Experimental evidence at protein level: Swiss-Prot protein existence level 1. Binding protein with a strong affinity to the bleomycin family of antibiotics. Binds to CL990; an antimitotic-antibiotic compound. From Klebsiella pneumoniae.
   1111..1158    +  polyA_signal   HSV TK poly(A) signal: herpes simplex virus thymidine kinase polyadenylation signal (Cole and Stacy, 1985)
   1249..1265    -  polyA_signal   bGH poly(A) signal (fragment): bovine growth hormone polyadenylation signal
   1487..2075    +  rep_origin     ori: high-copy-number ColE1/pMB1/pBR322/pUC origin of replication
   2250..2553    +  enhancer       CMV enhancer: human cytomegalovirus immediate early enhancer
   2554..2757    +  promoter       CMV promoter: human cytomegalovirus (CMV) immediate early promoter
   2780..2841    +  misc_feature   MCS (fragment): multiple cloning site
   2846..3223    +  CDS            H2B: human histone H2B; HIST1H2BJ
   3392..4111    +  CDS            mEmerald: brightly fluorescent monomeric variant of GFP mammalian codon-optimized
   4127..4210    +  CDS            large T antigen (fragment): large T antigen from SV40 (simian virus 40)
   4233..4354    +  polyA_signal   SV40 poly(A) signal: SV40 polyadenylation signal
   4388..4816    -  rep_origin     f1 ori (sequence partly withheld): f1 bacteriophage origin of replication; arrow indicates direction of (+) strand synthesis
   4843..4947    +  promoter       AmpR promoter: bla
   4949..50      +  promoter       SV40 promoter (across the origin): SV40 enhancer and early promoter
>Addgene plasmid #181992 | H2B-CoilE-mEm | addgene full sequence | sequence record 357273 | Addgene NGS Result
TATTCCAGAAGTAGTGAGGAGGCTTTTTTGGAGGCCTAGGCTTTTGCAAAGATCGATCAAGAGACAGGAT
GAGGATCGTTTCGCATGATTGAACAAGATGGATTGCACGCAGGTTCTCCGGCCGCTTGGGTGGAGAGGCT
ATTCGGCTATGACTGGGCACAACAGACAATCGGCTGCTCTGATGCCGCCGTGTTCCGGCTGTCAGCGCAG
GGGCGCCCGGTTCTTTTTGTCAAGACCGACCTGTCCGGTGCCCTGAATGAACTGCAAGACGAGGCAGCGC
GGCTATCGTGGCTGGCCACGACGGGCGTTCCTTGCGCAGCTGTGCTCGACGTTGTCACTGAAGCGGGAAG
GGACTGGCTGCTATTGGGCGAAGTGCCGGGGCAGGATCTCCTGTCATCTCACCTTGCTCCTGCCGAGAAA
GTATCCATCATGGCTGATGCAATGCGGCGGCTGCATACGCTTGATCCGGCTACCTGCCCATTCGACCACC
AAGCGAAACATCGCATCGAGCGAGCACGTACTCGGATGGAAGCCGGTCTTGTCGATCAGGATGATCTGGA
CGAAGAGCATCAGGGGCTCGCGCCAGCCGAACTGTTCGCCAGGCTCAAGGCGAGCATGCCCGACGGCGAG
GATCTCGTCGTGACCCATGGCGATGCCTGCTTGCCGAATATCATGGTGGAAAATGGCCGCTTTTCTGGAT
TCATCGACTGTGGCCGGCTGGGTGTGGCGGACCGCTATCAGGACATAGCGTTGGCTACCCGTGATATTGC
TGAAGAGCTTGGCGGCGAATGGGCTGACCGCTTCCTCGTGCTTTACGGTATCGCCGCTCCCGATTCGCAG
CGCATCGCCTTCTATCGCCTTCTTGACGAGTTCTTCTGAGCGGGACTCTGGGGTTCGAAATGACCGACCA
AGCGACGCCCAACCTGCCATCACGAGATTTCGATTCCACCGCCGCCTTCTATGAAAGGTTGGGCTTCGGA
ATCGTTTTCCGGGACGCCGGCTGGATGATCCTCCAGCGCGGGGATCTCATGCTGGAGTTCTTCGCCCACC
CTAGGGGGAGGCTAACTGAAACACGGAAGGAGACAATACCGGAAGGAACCCGCGCTATGACGGCAATAAA
AAGACAGAATAAAACGCACGGTGTTGGGTCGTTTGTTCATAAACGCGGGGTTCGGTCCCAGGGCTGGCAC
TCTGTCGATACCCCACCGAGACCCCATTGGGGCCAATACGCCCGCGTTTCTTCCTTTTCCCCACCCCACC
CCCCAAGTTCGGGTGAAGGCCCAGGGCTCGCAGCCAACGTCGGGGCGGCAGGCCCTGCCATAGCCTCAGG
TTACTCATATATACTTTAGATTGATTTAAAACTTCATTTTTAATTTAAAAGGATCTAGGTGAAGATCCTT
TTTGATAATCTCATGACCAAAATCCCTTAACGTGAGTTTTCGTTCCACTGAGCGTCAGACCCCGTAGAAA
AGATCAAAGGATCTTCTTGAGATCCTTTTTTTCTGCGCGTAATCTGCTGCTTGCAAACAAAAAAACCACC
GCTACCAGCGGTGGTTTGTTTGCCGGATCAAGAGCTACCAACTCTTTTTCCGAAGGTAACTGGCTTCAGC
AGAGCGCAGATACCAAATACTGTTCTTCTAGTGTAGCCGTAGTTAGGCCACCACTTCAAGAACTCTGTAG
CACCGCCTACATACCTCGCTCTGCTAATCCTGTTACCAGTGGCTGCTGCCAGTGGCGATAAGTCGTGTCT
TACCGGGTTGGACTCAAGACGATAGTTACCGGATAAGGCGCAGCGGTCGGGCTGAACGGGGGGTTCGTGC
ACACAGCCCAGCTTGGAGCGAACGACCTACACCGAACTGAGATACCTACAGCGTGAGCTATGAGAAAGCG
CCACGCTTCCCGAAGGGAGAAAGGCGGACAGGTATCCGGTAAGCGGCAGGGTCGGAACAGGAGAGCGCAC
GAGGGAGCTTCCAGGGGGAAACGCCTGGTATCTTTATAGTCCTGTCGGGTTTCGCCACCTCTGACTTGAG
CGTCGATTTTTGTGATGCTCGTCAGGGGGGCGGAGCCTATGGAAAAACGCCAGCAACGCGGCCTTTTTAC
GGTTCCTGGCCTTTTGCTGGCCTTTTGCTCACATGTTCTTTCCTGCGTTATCCCCTGATTCTGTGGATAA
CCGTATTACCGCCATGCATTAGTTATTAATAGTAATCAATTACGGGGTCATTAGTTCATAGCCCATATAT
GGAGTTCCGCGTTACATAACTTACGGTAAATGGCCCGCCTGGCTGACCGCCCAACGACCCCCGCCCATTG
ACGTCAATAATGACGTATGTTCCCATAGTAACGCCAATAGGGACTTTCCATTGACGTCAATGGGTGGAGT
ATTTACGGTAAACTGCCCACTTGGCAGTACATCAAGTGTATCATATGCCAAGTACGCCCCCTATTGACGT
CAATGACGGTAAATGGCCCGCCTGGCATTATGCCCAGTACATGACCTTATGGGACTTTCCTACTTGGCAG
TACATCTACGTATTAGTCATCGCTATTACCATGGTGATGCGGTTTTGGCAGTACATCAATGGGCGTGGAT
AGCGGTTTGACTCACGGGGATTTCCAAGTCTCCACCCCATTGACGTCAATGGGAGTTTGTTTTGGCACCA
AAATCAACGGGACTTTCCAAAATGTCGTAACAACTCCGCCCCATTGACGCAAATGGGCGGTAGGCGTGTA
CGGTGGGAGGTCTATATAAGCAGAGCTGGTTTAGTGAACCGTCAGATCCGCTAGCGCTACCGGACTCAGA
TCTCGAGCTCAAGCTTCGAATTCTGCAGTCGACGGTACCGCCACCATGCCAGAGCCAGCGAAGTCTGCTC
CCGCCCCGAAAAAGGGCTCCAAGAAGGCGGTGACTAAGGCGCAGAAGAAAGGCGGCAAGAAGCGCAAGCG
CAGCCGCAAGGAGAGCTATTCCATCTATGTGTACAAGGTTCTGAAGCAGGTCCACCCTGACACCGGCATT
TCGTCCAAGGCCATGGGCATCATGAATTCGTTTGTGAACGACATTTTCGAGCGCATCGCAGGTGAGGCTT
CCCGCCTGGCGCATTACAACAAGCGCTCGACCATCACCTCCAGGGAGATCCAGACGGCCGTGCGCCTGCT
GCTGCCTGGGGAGTTGGCCAAGCACGCCGTGTCCGAGGGTACTAAGGCCATCACCAAGTACACCAGCGCT
AAGGATCCACCGGTAATGCTGGAAATTGAAGCGGCGTTTCTGGAACGTGAGAATACCGCGCTGGAAACCC
GTGTGGCGGAACTGCGTCAGCGTGTGCAGCGTCTGCGTAATCGTGTGAGCCAGTATCGTACCCGTTATGG
CCCGCTGGGTGGCGGCGGACCGGTCGCCACCATGGTGAGCAAGGGCGAGGAGCTGTTCACCGGGGTGGTG
CCCATCCTGGTCGAGCTGGACGGCGACGTAAACGGCCACAAGTTCAGCGTGTCCGGCGAGGGCGAGGGCG
ATGCCACCTACGGCAAGCTGACCCTGAAGTTCATCTGCACCACCGGCAAGCTGCCCGTGCCCTGGCCCAC
CCTCGTGACCACCTTGACCTACGGCGTGCAGTGCTTCGCCCGCTACCCCGACCACATGAAGCAGCACGAC
TTCTTCAAGTCCGCCATGCCCGAAGGCTACGTCCAGGAGCGCACCATCTTCTTCAAGGACGACGGCAACT
ACAAGACCCGCGCCGAGGTGAAGTTCGAGGGCGACACCCTGGTGAACCGCATCGAGCTGAAGGGCATCGA
CTTCAAGGAGGACGGCAACATCCTGGGGCACAAGCTGGAGTACAACTACAACAGCCACAAGGTCTATATC
ACCGCCGACAAGCAGAAGAACGGCATCAAGGTGAACTTCAAGACCCGCCACAACATCGAGGACGGCAGCG
TGCAGCTCGCCGACCACTACCAGCAGAACACCCCCATCGGCGACGGCCCCGTGCTGCTGCCCGACAACCA
CTACCTGAGCACCCAGTCCAAGCTGAGCAAAGACCCCAACGAGAAGCGCGATCACATGGTCCTGCTGGAG
TTCGTGACCGCCGCCGGGATCACTCTCGGCATGGACGAGCTGTACAAGTAAGCGGCCGCGACTCTAGATC
ATAATCAGCCATACCACATTTGTAGAGGTTTTACTTGCTTTAAAAAACCTCCCACACCTCCCCCTGAACC
TGAAACATAAAATGAATGCAATTGTTGTTGTTAACTTGTTTATTGCAGCTTATAATGGTTACAAATAAAG
CAATAGCATCACAAATTTCACAAATAAAGCATTTTTTTCACTGCATTCTAGTTGTGGTTTGTCCAAACTC
ATCAATGTATCTTAAGGCGTAAATTGTAAGCGTTAATATTTTGTTAAAATTCGCGTTAAATTTTTGTTAA
ATCAGCTCATTTTTTAACCAATAGGCCGAAATCGGCAAAATCCCTTATAAATCAAAAGAATAGACCGAGA
TAGGGT
[37 nt withheld, positions 4487-4523]
AAAGAACGTGGACTCCAACGTCAAAGG
[49 nt withheld, positions 4551-4599]
T
[91 nt withheld, positions 4601-4691]
G
[124 nt withheld, positions 4693-4816]
CAGGTGGCACTTTTCGGGGAAATGTGCGCGGAACCCCTATTTGTTTATTTTTCTAAATACATTCAAATAT
GTATCCGCTCATGAGACAATAACCCTGATAAATGCTTCAATAATATTGAAAAAGGAAGAGTCCTGAGGCG
GAAAGAACCAGCTGTGGAATGTGTGTCAGTTAGGGTGTGGAAAGTCCCCAGGCTCCCCAGCAGGCAGAAG
TATGCAAAGCATGCATCTCAATTAGTCAGCAACCAGGTGTGGAAAGTCCCCAGGCTCCCCAGCAGGCAGA
AGTATGCAAAGCATGCATCTCAATTAGTCAGCAACCATAGTCCCGCCCCTAACTCCGCCCATCCCGCCCC
TAACTCCGCCCAGTTCCGCCCATTCTCCGCCCCATGGCTGACTAATTTTTTTTATTTATGCAGAGGCCGA
GGCCGCCTCGGCCTCTGAGC
